>Addgene plasmid #68689 | pMpGWB424 | depositor full sequence | sequence record 122048 | pMpGWB424 sequence 14947 bps
TTTCACGCCCTTTTAAATATCCGATTATTCTAATAAACGCTCTTTTCTCTTAGGTTTACCCGCCAATATA
TCCTGTCAAACACTGATAGTTTAAACTGAAGGCGGGAAACGACAATCTGATCCAAGCTCAAGCTGCTCTA
GCATTCGCCATTCAGGCTGCGCAACTGTTGGGAAGGGCGATCGGTGCGGGCCTCTTCGCTATTACGCCAG
CTGGCGAAAGGGGGATGTGCTGCAAGGCGATTAAGTTGGGTAACGCCAGGGTTTTCCCAGTCACGACGTT
GTAAAACGACGGCCAGTGCCAAGCTTGGCCCGGGCAAATGAGTCACACACATTGTTGAGAGACATATCAA
AATAACTCAATTGTAAGGTAAGTTGATAGATTTCCCAGTTAAATGCATTATTTTAACAATATTTGTATCT
CAAATTTTCAAAATCATATCAAATTTGCAGATCTTGATGATGATTCACAACTCTGTCTTCGATTTTTGAT
TGTTAACGGGTATCGATATTTGGGTAACTTAAAAAGAATTTGCTAAAGATCTTAAAAAACAGATTAAAAA
AACCTTTCAAAATAGCTAATCCTTTAAATCCGTTTCACAATATAATGCTCATTGATGATAATCGAAAAGA
TTCCATTTTAAAGTGCATATAAATTGCTTAATTATCTCTTTCTGTCTCGTAATATTTTGTTCTCTCCTAT
TGGATCGGACCCGCATCTTCTCGATCAGTTCACTATACTAATATTTGGTCAACTTCAAGAGAGATTAGAA
CTTCGTTCTCCAAAGTGTAAAGGCCGACAAGCAGAAAAGGAAACTTCAATCAGAAGCCTTCTAGGTTTTC
CCGCGTCCCAAAAAGCGAAGGGAGGACGGGGAGGACGGTGAGGCCAGAAGAAGAAAGCAACAGTAAAATC
TCATGTGATTGCGTGCATGTCATGGATCTATGGGATGCTAGTCCACCGTTTGGAAGTATGTGCAGAAGGA
GAAAGGCGCGGGAGGCCAAAAGCGACTTCGGCCACCTCTCTACTTTCTAGAAAGTTTGCTCGCAGCTTGT
AATAAGCGCGGAAAAGGTACTCGAAAAACCGGAGCAATCGGTGTGGTATCAGCAGTCGGGTTCGCTAAAC
CTACGTCTTCTTATTTTGGAATGTTAAATTGAAAGGGCGTGCCGGCCCTAAGCACGGACGATGTGACAGA
CGGAGGAGTGTGAGCAATTCGGATGACGATGCTGGCCGGCAGTCACGACAAAGAGTCCGAAGGGGCATGG
ACAGGGCAATATATAAATGGAAAAGAGGCTTTGAATATTCCTAACCCTTCGTCGTCGGCCTCCCAACTTG
CCCTCGCATGCTGAATTGGCCGCCTATCTGCGAATGGCCGGCCGCCGACCCTAAGTCGCAATAACTTGAA
CGGAGCCGATGCAAAGTCCTTATCGAACGCTCGTTATTATAAACGGGGCAGACCTAGGTATTTAATTATA
TCAAAACCCTCCGCAATTTCGCTAATCATTCCCTAATTTCTTCTACTTTGGCGTCTAGTGCTGTGGTCGC
GCTTGCTCTCAAAGCTCGCTGGGAGGCAGTGGAGCGTCTGGCTTAAAATCGATCGCCGCAACCCTAGAGT
TCCTTTCACTTCTTTCTCTCTTGCGTGGAGAGCATCGACATCGAAGAGCTGCATCTTGTCTTCTGGTATG
CGCCTTGTGCCCTCGTCTCTGTACGTCGTTACGATTGCTCGATATTGTGATTGTCTAGACCTGAAACCCG
ACTGGAGCTTTTACGTGGTGTCGATTGGGGCCTCGAGCGAGTGATTTTTTAGGTTCGTTTTAGCCAAGTA
CATCCCACTTTGGTCAGTCCTGTTATCTCGGTAAGGTGTTCAGTTCGGTCTCTGGTGCGGAGGTGCCTCG
TAAGTTTCCTGCATGATAGATTTGTCTATCCTTGACTTGAAGAGGAGTCGAAGGTCAGCGAGGTTGGCTG
TGTGCTATGGACGTCGGTGCTCCTTGGTTCCGTGCTTCTATGGGTGTTGCCTCAACAGTATTGATGTGCC
TGCAGAAAGGTTGACTAGAGTTATCAACAAGTTTGTACAAAAAAGCTGAACGAGAAACGTAAAATGATAT
AAATATCAATATATTAAATTAGATTTTGCATAAAAAACAGACTACATAATACTGTAAAACACAACATATC
CAGTCACTATGGCGGCCCCTCGAGGGGCCGCATTAGGCACCCCAGGCTTTACACTTTATGCTTCCGGCTC
GTATAATGTGTGGATTTTGAGTTAGGATCCGGCGAGATTTTCAGGAGCTAAGGAAGCTAAAATGGAGAAA
AAAATCACTGGATATACCACCGTTGATATATCCCAATGGCATCGTAAAGAACATTTTGAGGCATTTCAGT
CAGTTGCTCAATGTACCTATAACCAGACCGTTCAGCTGGATATTACGGCCTTTTTAAAGACCGTAAAGAA
AAATAAGCACAAGTTTTATCCGGCCTTTATTCACATTCTTGCCCGCCTGATGAATGCTCATCCGGAATTC
CGTATGGCAATGAAAGACGGTGAGCTGGTGATATGGGATAGTGTTCACCCTTGTTACACCGTTTTCCATG
AGCAAACTGAAACGTTTTCATCGCTCTGGAGTGAATACCACGACGATTTCCGGCAGTTTCTACACATATA
TTCGCAAGATGTGGCGTGTTACGGTGAAAACCTGGCCTATTTCCCTAAAGGGTTTATTGAGAATATGTTT
TTCGTCTCAGCCAATCCCTGGGTGAGTTTCACCAGTTTTGATTTAAACGTGGCCAATATGGACAACTTCT
TCGCCCCCGTTTTCACCATGGGCAAATATTATACGCAAGGCGACAAGGTGCTGATGCCGCTGGCGATTCA
GGTTCATCATGCCGTCTGTGATGGCTTCCATGTCGGCAGAATGCTTAATGAATTACAACAGTACTGCGAT
GAGTGGCAGGGCGGGGCGTAAAGATCTGGATCCGGCTTACTAAAAGCCAGATAACAGTATGCGTATTTGC
GCGCTGATTTTTGCGGTATAAGAATATATACTGATATGTATACCCGAAGTATGTCAAAAAGAGGTGTGCT
ATGAAGCAGCGTATTACAGTGACAGTTGACAGCGACAGCTATCAGTTGCTCAAGGCATATATGATGTCAA
TATCTCCGGTCTGGTAAGCACAACCATGCAGAATGAAGCCCGTCGTCTGCGTGCCGAACGCTGGAAAGCG
GAAAATCAGGAAGGGATGGCTGAGGTCGCCCGGTTTATTGAAATGAACGGCTCTTTTGCTGACGAGAACA
GGGACTGGTGAAATGCAGTTTAAGGTTTACACCTATAAAAGAGAGAGCCGTTATCGTCTGTTTGTGGATG
TACAGAGTGATATTATTGACACGCCCGGGCGACGGATGGTGATCCCCCTGGCCAGTGCACGTCTGCTGTC
AGATAAAGTCTCCCGTGAACTTTACCCGGTGGTGCATATCGGGGATGAAAGCTGGCGCATGATGACCACC
GATATGGCCAGTGTGCCGGTCTCCGTTATCGGGGAAGAAGTGGCTGATCTCAGCCACCGCGAAAATGACA
TCAAAAACGCCATTAACCTGATGTTCTGGGGAATATAAATGTCAGGCTCCCTTATACACAGCCAGTCTGC
AGGTCGACCATAGTGACTGGATATGTTGTGTTTTACAGTATTATGTAGTCTGTTTTTTATGCAAAATCTA
ATTTAATATATTGATATTTATATCATTTTACGTTTCTCGTTCAGCTTTCTTGTACAAAGTGGTTGATAAC
AGCGCTGGAGGCTCCGGTGGGAGCATGGTGAGCAAGGGCGAGGAGCTGTTCACCGGGGTGGTGCCCATCC
TGGTCGAGCTGGACGGCGACGTAAACGGCCACAAGTTCAGCGTGTCCGGCGAGGGCGAGGGCGATGCCAC
CTACGGCAAGCTGACCCTGAAGTTCATCTGCACCACCGGCAAGCTGCCCGTGCCCTGGCCCACCCTCGTG
ACCACCTTCGGCTACGGCCTGATGTGCTTCGCCCGCTACCCCGACCACATGAAGCAGCACGACTTCTTCA
AGTCCGCCATGCCCGAAGGCTACGTCCAGGAGCGCACCATCTTCTTCAAGGACGACGGCAACTACAAGAC
CCGCGCCGAGGTGAAGTTCGAGGGCGACACCCTGGTGAACCGCATCGAGCTGAAGGGCATCGACTTCAAG
GAGGACGGCAACATCCTGGGGCACAAGCTGGAGTACAACTACAACAGCCACAACGTCTATATCATGGCCG
ACAAGCAGAAGAACGGCATCAAGGTGAACTTCAAGATCCGCCACAACATCGAGGACGGCAGCGTGCAGCT
CGCCGACCACTACCAGCAGAACACCCCCATCGGCGACGGCCCCGTGCTGCTGCCCGACAACCACTACCTG
AGCTACCAGTCCGCCCTGAGCAAAGACCCCAACGAGAAGCGCGATCACATGGTCCTGCTGGAGTTCGTGA
CCGCCGCCGGGATCACTCTCGGCATGGACGAGCTGTACAAGGCTGGAGGCTCCGGTGGGAGCATGGTGAG
CAAGGGCGAGGAGCTGTTCACCGGGGTGGTGCCCATCCTGGTCGAGCTGGACGGCGACGTAAACGGCCAC
AAGTTCAGCGTGTCCGGCGAGGGCGAGGGCGATGCCACCTACGGCAAGCTGACCCTGAAGTTCATCTGCA
CCACCGGCAAGCTGCCCGTGCCCTGGCCCACCCTCGTGACCACCTTCGGCTACGGCCTGATGTGCTTCGC
CCGCTACCCCGACCACATGAAGCAGCACGACTTCTTCAAGTCCGCCATGCCCGAAGGCTACGTCCAGGAG
CGCACCATCTTCTTCAAGGACGACGGCAACTACAAGACCCGCGCCGAGGTGAAGTTCGAGGGCGACACCC
TGGTGAACCGCATCGAGCTGAAGGGCATCGACTTCAAGGAGGACGGCAACATCCTGGGGCACAAGCTGGA
GTACAACTACAACAGCCACAACGTCTATATCATGGCCGACAAGCAGAAGAACGGCATCAAGGTGAACTTC
AAGATCCGCCACAACATCGAGGACGGCAGCGTGCAGCTCGCCGACCACTACCAGCAGAACACCCCCATCG
GCGACGGCCCCGTGCTGCTGCCCGACAACCACTACCTGAGCTACCAGTCCGCCCTGAGCAAAGACCCCAA
CGAGAAGCGCGATCACATGGTCCTGCTGGAGTTCGTGACCGCCGCCGGGATCACTCTCGGCATGGACGAG
CTGTACAAGGCTGGAGGCTCCGGTGGGAGCATGGTGAGCAAGGGCGAGGAGCTGTTCACCGGGGTGGTGC
CCATCCTGGTCGAGCTGGACGGCGACGTAAACGGCCACAAGTTCAGCGTGTCCGGCGAGGGCGAGGGCGA
TGCCACCTACGGCAAGCTGACCCTGAAGTTCATCTGCACCACCGGCAAGCTGCCCGTGCCCTGGCCCACC
CTCGTGACCACCTTCGGCTACGGCCTGATGTGCTTCGCCCGCTACCCCGACCACATGAAGCAGCACGACT
TCTTCAAGTCCGCCATGCCCGAAGGCTACGTCCAGGAGCGCACCATCTTCTTCAAGGACGACGGCAACTA
CAAGACCCGCGCCGAGGTGAAGTTCGAGGGCGACACCCTGGTGAACCGCATCGAGCTGAAGGGCATCGAC
TTCAAGGAGGACGGCAACATCCTGGGGCACAAGCTGGAGTACAACTACAACAGCCACAACGTCTATATCA
TGGCCGACAAGCAGAAGAACGGCATCAAGGTGAACTTCAAGATCCGCCACAACATCGAGGACGGCAGCGT
GCAGCTCGCCGACCACTACCAGCAGAACACCCCCATCGGCGACGGCCCCGTGCTGCTGCCCGACAACCAC
TACCTGAGCTACCAGTCCGCCCTGAGCAAAGACCCCAACGAGAAGCGCGATCACATGGTCCTGCTGGAGT
TCGTGACCGCCGCCGGGATCACTCTCGGCATGGACGAGCTGTACAAGTAAGCTTAGAGCTCGAATTTCCC
CGATCGTTCAAACATTTGGCAATAAAGTTTCTTAAGATTGAATCCTGTTGCCGGTCTTGCGATGATTATC
ATATAATTTCTGTTGAATTACGTTAAGCATGTAATAATTAACATGTAATGCATGACGTTATTTATGAGAT
GGGTTTTTATGATTAGAGTCCCGCAATTATACATTTAATACGCGATAGAAAACAAAATATAGCGCGCAAA
CTAGGATAAATTATCGCGCGCGGTGTCATCTATGTTACTAGATCGGGAATTGGTTCCGGAACCAATTCGT
AATCATGGTCATAGCTGTTTCCTGTGTGAAATTGTTATCCGCTCACAATTCCACACAACATACGAGCCGG
AAGCATAAAGTGTAAAGCCTGGGGTGCCTAATGAGTGAGCTAACTCACATTAGGCTGAATTAGGCGCGCC
TATTTCTGAATTCAACACATTGCGGACGTTTTTAATGTACTGAATTAACGCCGAATTAATTCGGGGGATC
TGGATTTTAGTACTGGATTTTGGTTTTAGGAATTAGAAATTTTATTGATAGAAGTATTTTACAAATACAA
ATACATACTAAGGGTTTCTTATATGCTCAACACATGAGCGAAACCCTATAGGAACCCTAATTCCCTTATC
TGGGAACTACTCACACATTATTATGGAGAAACTCGAGCTTGTCGATCGACTCTAGCTAGAGGATCGATCC
GAACCCCAGAGTCCCGCTCAGAAGAACTCGTCAAGAAGGCGATAGAAGGCGATGCGCTGCGAATCGGGAG
CGGCGATACCGTAAAGCACGAGGAAGCGGTCAGCCCATTCGCCGCCAAGCTCTTCAGCAATATCACGGGT
AGCCAACGCTATGTCCTGATAGCGGTCCGCCACACCCAGCCGGCCACAGTCGATGAATCCAGAAAAGCGG
CCATTTTCCACCATGATATTCGGCAAGCAGGCATCGCCATGTGTCACGACGAGATCCTCGCCGTCGGGCA
TGCGCGCCTTGAGCCTGGCGAACAGTTCGGCTGGCGCGAGCCCCTGATGCTCTTCGTCCAGATCATCCTG
ATCGACAAGACCGGCTTCCATCCGAGTACGTGCTCGCTCGATGCGATGTTTCGCTTGGTGGTCGAATGGG
CAGGTAGCCGGATCAAGCGTATGCAGCCGCCGCATTGCATCAGCCATGATGGATACTTTCTCGGCAGGAG
CAAGGTGAGATGACAGGAGATCCTGCCCCGGCACTTCGCCCAATAGCAGCCAGTCCCTTCCCGCTTCAGT
GACAACGTCGAGCACAGCTGCGCAAGGAACGCCCGTCGTGGCCAGCCACGATAGCCGCGCTGCCTCGTCC
TGGAGTTCATTCAGGGCACCGGACAGGTCGGTCTTGACAAAAAGAACCGGGCGCCCCTGCGCTGACAGCC
GGAACACGGCGGCATCAGAGCAGCCGATTGTCTGTTGTGCCCAGTCATAGCCGAATAGCCTCTCCACCCA
AGCGGCCGGAGAACCTGCGTGCAATCCATCTTGTTCAATCCCCATGGTCGATCGACAGATCTGCGAAAGC
TCGAGAGAGATAGATTTGTAGAGAGAGACTGGTGATTTCAGCGTGTCCTCTCCAAATGAAATGAACTTCC
TTATATAGAGGAAGGGTCTTGCGAAGGATAGTGGGATTGTGCGTCATCCCTTACGTCAGTGGAGATATCA
CATCAATCCACTTGCTTTGAAGACGTGGTTGGAACGTCTTCTTTTTCCACGATGCTCCTCGTGGGTGGGG
GTCCATCTTTGGGACCACTGTCGGCAGAGGCATCTTGAACGATAGCCTTTCCTTTATCGCAATGATGGCA
TTTGTAGGTGCCACCTTCCTTTTCTACTGTCCTTTTGATGAAGTGACAGATAGCTGGGCAATGGAATCCG
AGGAGGTTTCCCGATATTACCCTTTGTTGAAAAGTCTCAATAGCCCTTTGGTCTTCTGAGACTGTATCTT
TGATATTCTTGGAGTAGACGAGAGTGTCGTGCTCCACCATGTTCACATCAATCCACTTGCTTTGAAGACG
TGGTTGGAACGTCTTCTTTTTCCACGATGCTCCTCGTGGGTGGGGGTCCATCTTTGGGACCACTGTCGGC
AGAGGCATCTTGAACGATAGCCTTTCCTTTATCGCAATGATGGCATTTGTAGGTGCCACCTTCCTTTTCT
ACTGTCCTTTTGATGAAGTGACAGATAGCTGGGCAATGGAATCCGAGGAGGTTTCCCGATATTACCCTTT
GTTGAAAAGTCTCAATAGCCCTTTGGTCTTCTGAGACTGTATCTTTGATATTCTTGGAGTAGACGAGAGT
GTCGTGCTCCACCATGTTGGCAAGCTGCTCTAGCCAATACGCAAACCGAATTCAGAAATAAATTCAGCCT
AATTCGGCGTTAATTCAGTACATTAAAAACGTCCGCAATGTGTTATTAAGTTGTCTAAGCGTCAATTTGT
TTACACCACAATATATCCTGCCACCAGCCAGCCAACAGCTCCCCGACCGGCAGCTCGGCACAAAATCACC
ACTCGATACAGGCAGCCCATCAGTCCGGGACGGCGTCAGCGGGAGAGCCGTTGTAAGGCGGCAGACTTTG
CTCATGTTACCGATGCTATTCGGAAGAACGGCAACTAAGCTGCCGGGTTTGAAACACGGATGATCTCGCG
GAGGGTAGCATGTTGATTGTAACGATGACAGAGCGTTGCTGCCTGTGATCAATTCGGGCACGAACCCAGT
GGACATAAGCCTGTTCGGTTCGTAAGCTGTAATGCAAGTAGCGTATGCGCTCACGCAACTGGTCCAGAAC
CTTGACCGAACGCAGCGGTGGTAACGGCGCAGTGGCGGTTTTCATGGCTTGTTATGACTGTTTTTTTGGG
GTACAGTCTATGCCTCGGGCATCCAAGCAGCAAGCGCGTTACGCCGTGGGTCGATGTTTGATGTTATGGA
GCAGCAACGATGTTACGCAGCAGGGCAGTCGCCCTAAAACAAAGTTAAACATCATGGGGGAAGCGGTGAT
CGCCGAAGTATCGACTCAACTATCAGAGGTAGTTGGCGTCATCGAGCGCCATCTCGAACCGACGTTGCTG
GCCGTACATTTGTACGGCTCCGCAGTGGATGGCGGCCTGAAGCCACACAGTGATATTGATTTGCTGGTTA
CGGTGACCGTAAGGCTTGATGAAACAACGCGGCGAGCTTTGATCAACGACCTTTTGGAAACTTCGGCTTC
CCCTGGAGAGAGCGAGATTCTCCGCGCTGTAGAAGTCACCATTGTTGTGCACGACGACATCATTCCGTGG
CGTTATCCAGCTAAGCGCGAACTGCAATTTGGAGAATGGCAGCGCAATGACATTCTTGCAGGTATCTTCG
AGCCAGCCACGATCGACATTGATCTGGCTATCTTGCTGACAAAAGCAAGAGAACATAGCGTTGCCTTGGT
AGGTCCAGCGGCGGAGGAACTCTTTGATCCGGTTCCTGAACAGGATCTATTTGAGGCGCTAAATGAAACC
TTAACGCTATGGAACTCGCCGCCCGACTGGGCTGGCGATGAGCGAAATGTAGTGCTTACGTTGTCCCGCA
TTTGGTACAGCGCAGTAACCGGCAAAATCGCGCCGAAGGATGTCGCTGCCGACTGGGCAATGGAGCGCCT
GCCGGCCCAGTATCAGCCCGTCATACTTGAAGCTAGACAGGCTTATCTTGGACAAGAAGAAGATCGCTTG
GCCTCGCGCGCAGATCAGTTGGAAGAATTTGTCCACTACGTGAAAGGCGAGATCACCAAGGTAGTCGGCA
AATAATGTCTAGCTAGAAATTCGTTCAAGCCGACGCCGCTTCGCGGCGCGGCTTAACTCAAGCGTTAGAT
GCACTAAGCACATAATTGCTCACAGCCAAACTATCAGGTCAAGTCTGCTTTTATTATTTTTAAGCGTGCA
TAATAAGCCCTACACAAATTGGGAGATATATCATGCATGACCAAAATCCCTTAACGTGAGTTTTCGTTCC
ACTGAGCGTCAGACCCCGTAGAAAAGATCAAAGGATCTTCTTGAGATCCTTTTTTTCTGCGCGTAATCTG
CTGCTTGCAAACAAAAAAACCACCGCTACCAGCGGTGGTTTGTTTGCCGGATCAAGAGCTACCAACTCTT
TTTCCGAAGGTAACTGGCTTCAGCAGAGCGCAGATACCAAATACTGTCCTTCTAGTGTAGCCGTAGTTAG
GCCACCACTTCAAGAACTCTGTAGCACCGCCTACATACCTCGCTCTGCTAATCCTGTTACCAGTGGCTGC
TGCCAGTGGCGATAAGTCGTGTCTTACCGGGTTGGACTCAAGACGATAGTTACCGGATAAGGCGCAGCGG
TCGGGCTGAACGGGGGGTTCGTGCACACAGCCCAGCTTGGAGCGAACGACCTACACCGAACTGAGATACC
TACAGCGTGAGCTATGAGAAAGCGCCACGCTTCCCGAAGGGAGAAAGGCGGACAGGTATCCGGTAAGCGG
CAGGGTCGGAACAGGAGAGCGCACGAGGGAGCTTCCAGGGGGAAACGCCTGGTATCTTTATAGTCCTGTC
GGGTTTCGCCACCTCTGACTTGAGCGTCGATTTTTGTGATGCTCGTCAGGGGGGCGGAGCCTATGGAAAA
ACGCCAGCAACGCGGCCTTTTTACGGTTCCTGGCCTTTTGCTGGCCTTTTGCTCACATGTTCTTTCCTGC
GTTATCCCCTGATTCTGTGGATAACCGTATTACCGCCTTTGAGTGAGCTGATACCGCTCGCCGCAGCCGA
ACGACCGAGCGCAGCGAGTCAGTGAGCGAGGAAGCGGAAGAGCGCCTGATGCGGTATTTTCTCCTTACGC
ATCTGTGCGGTATTTCACACCGCATATGGTGCACTCTCAGTACAATCTGCTCTGATGCCGCATAGTTAAG
CCAGTATACACTCCGCTATCGCTACGTGACTGGGTCATGGCTGCGCCCCGACACCCGCCAACACCCGCTG
ACGCGCCCTGACGGGCTTGTCTGCTCCCGGCATCCGCTTACAGACAAGCTGTGACCGTCTCCGGGAGCTG
CATGTGTCAGAGGTTTTCACCGTCATCACCGAAACGCGCGAGGCAGGGTGCCTTGATGTGGGCGCCGGCG
GTCGAGTGGCGACGGCGCGGCTTGTCCGCGCCCTGGTAGATTGCCTGGCCGTAGGCCAGCCATTTTTGAG
CGGCCAGCGGCCGCGATAGGCCGACGCGAAGCGGCGGGGCGTAGGGAGCGCAGCGACCGAAGGGTAGGCG
CTTTTTGCAGCTCTTCGGCTGTGCGCTGGCCAGACAGTTATGCACAGGCCAGGCGGGTTTTAAGAGTTTT
AATAAGTTTTAAAGAGTTTTAGGCGGAAAAATCGCCTTTTTTCTCTTTTATATCAGTCACTTACATGTGT
GACCGGTTCCCAATGTACGGCTTTGGGTTCCCAATGTACGGGTTCCGGTTCCCAATGTACGGCTTTGGGT
TCCCAATGTACGTGCTATCCACAGGAAAGAGACCTTTTCGACCTTTTTCCCCTGCTAGGGCAATTTGCCC
TAGCATCTGCTCCGTACATTAGGAACCGGCGGATGCTTCGCCCTCGATCAGGTTGCGGTAGCGCATGACT
AGGATCGGGCCAGCCTGCCCCGCCTCCTCCTTCAAATCGTACTCCGGCAGGTCATTTGACCCGATCAGCT
TGCGCACGGTGAAACAGAACTTCTTGAACTCTCCGGCGCTGCCACTGCGTTCGTAGATCGTCTTGAACAA
CCATCTGGCTTCTGCCTTGCCTGCGGCGCGGCGTGCCAGGCGGTAGAGAAAACGGCCGATGCCGGGATCG
ATCAAAAAGTAATCGGGGTGAACCGTCAGCACGTCCGGGTTCTTGCCTTCTGTGATCTCGCGGTACATCC
AATCAGCTAGCTCGATCTCGATGTACTCCGGCCGCCCGGTTTCGCTCTTTACGATCTTGTAGCGGCTAAT
CAAGGCTTCACCCTCGGATACCGTCACCAGGCGGCCGTTCTTGGCCTTCTTCGTACGCTGCATGGCAACG
TGCGTGGTGTTTAACCGAATGCAGGTTTCTACCAGGTCGTCTTTCTGCTTTCCGCCATCGGCTCGCCGGC
AGAACTTGAGTACGTCCGCAACGTGTGGACGGAACACGCGGCCGGGCTTGTCTCCCTTCCCTTCCCGGTA
TCGGTTCATGGATTCGGTTAGATGGGAAACCGCCATCAGTACCAGGTCGTAATCCCACACACTGGCCATG
CCGGCCGGCCCTGCGGAAACCTCTACGTGCCCGTCTGGAAGCTCGTAGCGGATCACCTCGCCAGCTCGTC
GGTCACGCTTCGACAGACGGAAAACGGCCACGTCCATGATGCTGCGACTATCGCGGGTGCCCACGTCATA
GAGCATCGGAACGAAAAAATCTGGTTGCTCGTCGCCCTTGGGCGGCTTCCTAATCGACGGCGCACCGGCT
GCCGGCGGTTGCCGGGATTCTTTGCGGATTCGATCAGCGGCCGCTTGCCACGATTCACCGGGGCGTGCTT
CTGCCTCGATGCGTTGCCGCTGGGCGGCCTGCGCGGCCTTCAACTTCTCCACCAGGTCATCACCCAGCGC
CGCGCCGATTTGTACCGGGCCGGATGGTTTGCGACCGCTCACGCCGATTCCTCGGGCTTGGGGGTTCCAG
TGCCATTGCAGGGCCGGCAGACAACCCAGCCGCTTACGCCTGGCCAACCGCCCGTTCCTCCACACATGGG
GCATTCCACGGCGTCGGTGCCTGGTTGTTCTTGATTTTCCATGCCGCCTCCTTTAGCCGCTAAAATTCAT
CTACTCATTTATTCATTTGCTCATTTACTCTGGTAGCTGCGCGATGTATTCAGATAGCAGCTCGGTAATG
GTCTTGCCTTGGCGTACCGCGTACATCTTCAGCTTGGTGTGATCCTCCGCCGGCAACTGAAAGTTGACCC
GCTTCATGGCTGGCGTGTCTGCCAGGCTGGCCAACGTTGCAGCCTTGCTGCTGCGTGCGCTCGGACGGCC
GGCACTTAGCGTGTTTGTGCTTTTGCTCATTTTCTCTTTACCTCATTAACTCAAATGAGTTTTGATTTAA
TTTCAGCGGCCAGCGCCTGGACCTCGCGGGCAGCGTCGCCCTCGGGTTCTGATTCAAGAACGGTTGTGCC
GGCGGCGGCAGTGCCTGGGTAGCTCACGCGCTGCGTGATACGGGACTCAAGAATGGGCAGCTCGTACCCG
GCCAGCGCCTCGGCAACCTCACCGCCGATGCGCGTGCCTTTGATCGCCCGCGACACGACAAAGGCCGCTT
GTAGCCTTCCATCCGTGACCTCAATGCGCTGCTTAACCAGCTCCACCAGGTCGGCGGTGGCCCATATGTC
GTAAGGGCTTGGCTGCACCGGAATCAGCACGAAGTCGGCTGCCTTGATCGCGGACACAGCCAAGTCCGCC
GCCTGGGGCGCTCCGTCGATCACTACGAAGTCGCGCCGGCCGATGGCCTTCACGTCGCGGTCAATCGTCG
GGCGGTCGATGCCGACAACGGTTAGCGGTTGATCTTCCCGCACGGCCGCCCAATCGCGGGCACTGCCCTG
GGGATCGGAATCGACTAACAGAACATCGGCCCCGGCGAGTTGCAGGGCGCGGGCTAGATGGGTTGCGATG
GTCGTCTTGCCTGACCCGCCTTTCTGGTTAAGTACAGCGATAACCTTCATGCGTTCCCCTTGCGTATTTG
TTTATTTACTCATCGCATCATATACGCAGCGACCGCATGACGCAAGCTGTTTTACTCAAATACACATCAC
CTTTTTAGACGGCGGCGCTCGGTTTCTTCAGCGGCCAAGCTGGCCGGCCAGGCCGCCAGCTTGGCATCAG
ACAAACCGGCCAGGATTTCATGCAGCCGCACGGTTGAGACGTGCGCGGGCGGCTCGAACACGTACCCGGC
CGCGATCATCTCCGCCTCGATCTCTTCGGTAATGAAAAACGGTTCGTCCTGGCCGTCCTGGTGCGGTTTC
ATGCTTGTTCCTCTTGGCGTTCATTCTCGGCGGCCGCCAGGGCGTCGGCCTCGGTCAATGCGTCCTCACG
GAAGGCACCGCGCCGCCTGGCCTCGGTGGGCGTCACTTCCTCGCTGCGCTCAAGTGCGCGGTACAGGGTC
GAGCGATGCACGCCAAGCAGTGCAGCCGCCTCTTTCACGGTGCGGCCTTCCTGGTCGATCAGCTCGCGGG
CGTGCGCGATCTGTGCCGGGGTGAGGGTAGGGCGGGGGCCAAACTTCACGCCTCGGGCCTTGGCGGCCTC
GCGCCCGCTCCGGGTGCGGTCGATGATTAGGGAACGCTCGAACTCGGCAATGCCGGCGAACACGGTCAAC
ACCATGCGGCCGGCCGGCGTGGTGGTGTCGGCCCACGGCTCTGCCAGGCTACGCAGGCCCGCGCCGGCCT
CCTGGATGCGCTCGGCAATGTCCAGTAGGTCGCGGGTGCTGCGGGCCAGGCGGTCTAGCCTGGTCACTGT
CACAACGTCGCCAGGGCGTAGGTGGTCAAGCATCCTGGCCAGCTCCGGGCGGTCGCGCCTGGTGCCGGTG
ATCTTCTCGGAAAACAGCTTGGTGCAGCCGGCCGCGTGCAGTTCGGCCCGTTGGTTGGTCAAGTCCTGGT
CGTCGGTGCTGACGCGGGCATAGCCCAGCAGGCCAGCGGCGGCGCTCTTGTTCATGGCGTAATGTCTCCG
GTTCTAGTCGCAAGTATTCTACTTTATGCGACTAAAACACGCGACAAGAAAACGCCAGGAAAAGGGCAGG
GCGGCAGCCTGTCGCGTAACTTAGGACTTGTGCGACATGTCGTTTTCAGAAGACGGCTGCACTGAACGTC
AGAAGCCGACTGCACTATAGCAGCGGAGGGGTTGGATCAAAGTACTTTGATCCCGAGGGGAACCCTGTGG
TTGGCATGCACATACAAATGGACGAACGGATAAACCT
Features (pLannotate 1.2.2; 30 found; start..end, strand, type, name):
     54..78      -  misc_feature   RB T-DNA repeat: right border repeat from nopaline C58 T-DNA
    144..298     -  CDS            lacZα (fragment): LacZα fragment of β-galactosidase; lacZ fragment
   2057..2181    +  protein_bind   attR1: mutant version of attR; recombination site for the Gateway® LR reaction LR Clonase™
   2218..2248    +  promoter       lac UV5 promoter: E. coli lac promoter with an "up" mutation
   2273..2301    +  promoter       cat promoter (fragment): promoter of the E. coli cat gene encoding chloramphenicol acetyltransferase
   2302..2961    +  CDS            CmR: chloramphenicol acetyltransferase; cat; confers resistance to chloramphenicol
   3140..3298    +  CDS            ccdA (fragment): CCDA_ECO57 - Also known as H, letA. Experimental evidence at protein level: Swiss-Prot protein existence level 1. Antitoxin component of a type II toxin-antitoxin (TA) system which inhibits the post-segregational killing (PSK) of plasmid-free cells, also referred to as a plasmid addiction system. Binds to and blocks the activity of CcdB; will also remove bound CcdB protein from the CcdB-GyrA complex by forming a CcdA-CcdB complex, a process termed rejuvenation. Functions as a transcriptional corepressor for the ccdAB operon, repression also requires CcdB (By similarity). From Escherichia coli
   3303..3605    +  CDS            ccdB: CCDB_ECOLI - Also known as G, letB, letD. Experimental evidence at protein level: Swiss-Prot protein existence level 1. Toxic component of a type II toxin-antitoxin (TA) system, functioning in plasmid maintainence. Responsible for the post- segregational killing (PSK) of plasmid-free cells, also referred to as a plasmid addiction system. Half-life of over 2 hours. Cell killing by CcdB is accompanied by filamentation, defects in chromosome and plasmid segregation, defects in cell division, formation of anucleate cells, decreased DNA synthesis and plasmid loss. Interferes with the activity of DN
   3649..3773    -  protein_bind   attR2: mutant version of attR; recombination site for the Gateway® LR reaction LR Clonase™
   3805..4521    +  CDS            Citrine: Citrine is a basic (constitutively fluorescent) yellow fluorescent protein published in 2001, derived from Aequorea victoria. It has moderate acid sensitivity.
   4543..5259    +  CDS            Citrine: Citrine is a basic (constitutively fluorescent) yellow fluorescent protein published in 2001, derived from Aequorea victoria. It has moderate acid sensitivity.
   5281..5997    +  CDS            Citrine: Citrine is a basic (constitutively fluorescent) yellow fluorescent protein published in 2001, derived from Aequorea victoria. It has moderate acid sensitivity.
   6022..6274    +  terminator     NOS terminator: nopaline synthase terminator and poly(A) signal
   6330..6352    -  protein_bind   lac operator (fragment): The lac repressor binds to the lac operator to inhibit transcription in E. coli. This inhibition can be relieved by adding lactose or isopropyl-β-D-thiogalactopyranoside (IPTG). lac repressor encoded by lacI
   6356..6386    -  promoter       lac promoter: promoter for the E. coli lac operon
   6401..6422    -  protein_bind   CAP binding site: CAP binding activates transcription in the presence of cAMP. E. coli catabolite activator protein
   6507..6681    -  polyA_signal   CaMV poly(A) signal: cauliflower mosaic virus polyadenylation signal
   6738..7530    -  CDS            NeoR/KanR (fragment): aminoglycoside phosphotransferase from Tn5; aph(3')-II (or nptII); confers resistance to neomycin, kanamycin, and G418 (Geneticin®)
   7598..8274    -  promoter       CaMV 35S promoter (enhanced): cauliflower mosaic virus 35S promoter with a duplicated enhancer region
   8469..8493    -  misc_feature   LB T-DNA repeat: left border repeat from nopaline C58 T-DNA
   8752..8775    +  promoter       Pc promoter (fragment): intI1 (promoter lies within the coding sequence); class 1 integron promoter
   8951..9007    +  CDS            GmR (fragment): gentamycin acetyltransferase; aacC1; confers resistance to gentamycin
   9018..9805    +  CDS            SmR (fragment): aminoglycoside adenylyltransferase (Murphy, 1985); aadA; confers resistance to spectinomycin and streptomycin
  10051..10639   +  rep_origin     ori: high-copy-number ColE1/pMB1/pBR322/pUC origin of replication
  10825..10965   -  misc_feature   bom: basis of mobility region from pBR322
  11067..11106   -  CDS            rop (fragment): Rop protein, which maintains plasmids at low copy number; rop
  11309..11503   -  rep_origin     pVS1 oriV: origin of replication for the Pseudomonas plasmid pVS1 (Heeb et al., 2000)
  11569..12642   -  CDS            pVS1 RepA: replication protein from the Pseudomonas plasmid pVS1 (Heeb et al., 2000)
  13071..13700   -  CDS            pVS1 StaA: stability protein from the Pseudomonas plasmid pVS1 (Heeb et al., 2000)
  14260..14661   -  CDS            Y4CG_SINFN (fragment): Protein inferred from homology: Swiss-Prot protein existence level 3. From Sinorhizobium fredii (strain NBRC 101917 / NGR234).
