[The description below was written by a language model from this plasmid's Addgene catalogue record and pLannotate feature annotations shown in this document.]
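Description:
pMpGWB424 is an empty Gateway destination binary vector for Agrobacterium-mediated plant transformation, built on the pMpGWB400 backbone and designed mainly for the liverwort Marchantia polymorpha, although the record notes it can be used in other plants. The backbone carries a high-copy ColE1/pUC-type origin with a pBR322 bom site for propagation in E. coli. The pVS1 oriV, RepA and StaA functions allow replication and stable maintenance in Agrobacterium. Bacterial selection relies on an aadA spectinomycin/streptomycin resistance gene in the backbone and on the chloramphenicol resistance gene within the Gateway cassette. Because the cassette also encodes the CcdB toxin, the unrecombined vector is propagated in a ccdB-tolerant strain.

Two units lie between the nopaline-type right and left T-DNA borders. The first is the expression cassette. According to the catalogue entry, the MpEF1alpha promoter sits upstream of the attR1–CmR–ccdB–attR2 Gateway cassette; the feature table does not annotate this promoter, but an unannotated stretch before attR1 is consistent with its position. Three tandem Citrine coding sequences and a NOS terminator follow attR2. An LR reaction with an entry clone replaces the CmR/ccdB segment with a gene of interest, giving a fusion with 3xCitrine at its C terminus; the triple repeat would be expected to give a brighter yellow fluorescent signal. The second unit is the plant selection marker, an nptII (NeoR/KanR) gene driven by an enhanced CaMV 35S promoter with a CaMV poly(A) signal, which allows G418 selection of transformants. The vector suits expression and subcellular localisation studies of tagged proteins in transgenic plants.
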