Addgene plasmid #68689: pMpGWB424
Purpose: (Empty Backbone) Gateway binary vector designed for transgenic research with Marchantia polymorpha as well as other plants
Depositing lab: Takayuki Kohchi. Depositing organization: Kyoto University, Graduate School of Biostudies. Publication: Development of Gateway Binary Vector Series with Four Different Selection Markers for the Liverwort Marchantia polymorpha. Ishizaki K, Nishihama R, Ueda M, Inoue K, Ishida S, Nishimura Y, Shikanai T, Kohchi T. PLoS One. 2015 Sep 25;10(9):e0138876. doi: 10.1371/journal.pone.0138876. eCollection 2015. PONE-D-15-25288 PubMed 26406247.
Backbone
  Vector backbone: pMpGWB400
  Backbone manufacturer: Kohchi Lab., Kyoto University
  Backbone size (bp): 9287
  Modifications to backbone: MpEF1alpha promoter and coding sequence for triple repeats of Citrine (3xCitrine) are cloned upstream and downstream of the Gateway cassette, respectively.
  Vector type: Plant Expression
  Promoter: MpEF1alpha promoter
  Selectable markers: Neomycin (select with G418)
  Tag / fusion protein: Triple repeats of Citrine (3xCitrine) (C terminal on insert)
Growth in bacteria
  Bacterial resistance: Chloramphenicol and Spectinomycin, 25 & 50 μg/mL
  Growth temperature: 37°C
  Growth strain: DB3.1
  Copy number: High Copy
Gene/Insert
  Cloning method: Gateway Cloning
Resource information
  A portion of this plasmid was derived from a plasmid made by: The Gateway cassette was provided by Tsuyoshi Nakagawa at Shimane University, Japan.
Terms and licenses: Academic/Nonprofit Terms; Industry Terms: Not Available to Industry
How to cite: pMpGWB424 was a gift from Takayuki Kohchi (Addgene plasmid # 68689 ; http://n2t.net/addgene:68689 ; RRID:Addgene_68689)
