>Addgene plasmid #68689 | pMpGWB424 | addgene partial sequence | sequence record 129839 | GW-5 5'-AATCTCGCCGGATCCTAACT-3'
AAGCCTGGGGTGCCTAATGCGGCCCCTCGAGGGGCCGCCATAGTGACTGGATATGTTGTGTTTTACAGTA
TTATGTAGTCTGTTTTTTATGCAAAATCTAATTTAATATATTGATATTTATATCATTTTACGTTTCTCGT
TCAGCTTTTTTGTACAAACTTGTTGATAACTCTAGTCAACCTTTCTGCAGGCACATCAATACTGTTGAGG
CAACACCCATAGAAGCACGGAACCAAGGAGCACCGACGTCCATAGCACACAGCCAACCTCGCTGACCTTC
GACTCCTCTTCAAGTCAAGGATAGACAAATCTATCATGCAGGAAACTTACGAGGCACCTCCGCACCAGAG
ACCGAACTGAACACCTTACCGAGATAACAGGACTGACCAAAGTGGGATGTACTTGGCTAAAACGAACCTA
AAAAATCACTCGCTCGAGGCCCCAATCGACACCACGTAAAAGCTCCAGTCGGGTTTCAGGTCTAGACAAT
CACAATATCGAGCAATCGTAACGACGTACAGAGACGAGGGCACAAGGCGCATACCAGAAGACAAGATGCA
GCTCTTCGATGTCGATGCTCTCCACGCAAGAGAGAAAGAAGTGAAAGGAACTCTAGGGTTGCGGCGATCG
ATTTTAAGCCAGACGCTCCACTGCCTCCCAGCGAGCTTTGAGAGCAAGCGCGACCACAGCACTAGACGCC
AAA
