>Addgene plasmid #68689 | pMpGWB424 | addgene partial sequence | sequence record 131810 | NOSterm-R 5'-attgccaaatgtttgaacga-3'
AGCTTACTTGTACAGCTCGTCCATGCCGAGAGTGATCCCGGCGGCGGTCACGAACTCCAGCAGGACCATG
TGATCGCGCTTCTCGTTGGGGTCTTTGCTCANGGCGGACTGGTAGCTCAGGTAGTGGTTGTCGGGCAGCA
GCACGGGGCCGTCGCCGATGGGGGTGTTCTGCTGGTAGTGGTCGGCGAGCTGCACGCTGCCGTCCTCGAT
GTTGTGGCGGATCTTGAAGTTCACCTTGATGCCGTTCTTCTGCTTGTCGGCCATGATATAGACGTTGTGG
CTGTTGTAGTTGTACTCCAGCTTGTGCCCCAGGATGTTGCCGTCCTCCTTGAAGTCGATGCCCTTCAGCT
CGATGCGGTTCACCAGGGTGTCGCCCTCGAACTTCACCTCGGCGCGGGTCTTGTAGTTGCCGTCGTCCTT
GAAGAAGATGGTGCGCTCCTGGACGTAGCCTTCGGGCATGGCGGACTTGAAGAAGTCGTGCTGCTTCATG
TGGTCGGGGTAGCGGGCGAAGCACATCAGGCCGTAGCCGA
