>Addgene plasmid #68689 | pMpGWB424 | addgene partial sequence | sequence record 133643 | NOSterm-R 5'-attgccaaatgtttgaacga-3'
GTGATCCCGGCGGCGGTCACGAACTCCAGCAGGACCATGTGATCGCGCTTCTCGTTGGGGTCTTTGCTCA
GGGCGGACTGGTAGCTCAGGTAGTGGTTGTCGGGCAGCAGCACGGGGCCGTCGCCGATGGGGGTGTTCTG
CTGGTAGTGGTCGGCGAGCTGCACGCTGCCGTCCTCGATGTTGTGGCGGATCTTGAAGTTCACCTTGATG
CCGTTCTTCTGCTTGTCGGCCATGATATAGACGTTGTGGCTGTTGTAGTTGTACTCCAGCTTGTGCCCCA
GGATGTTGCCGTCCTCCTTGAAGTCGATGCCCTTCAGCTCGATGCGGTTCACCAGGGTGTCGCCCTCGAA
CTTCACCTCGGCGCGGGTCTTGTAGTTGCCGTCGTCCTTGAAGAAGATGGTGCGCTCCTGGACGTAGCCT
TCGGGCATGGCGGACTTGAAGAAGTCGTGCTGCTTCATGTGGTCGGGGTAGCGGGCGAAGCACATCAGGC
CGTAGCCGAAGGTGGTCACGAGGGTGGGCCAGGGCACGGGCAGCTTGCCGGTGGTGCAGATGAACTTCAG
GGTCAGCTTGCCGTAGGTGGCATCGCCCTCGCCCTCGCCGGACACGCTGAACTTGTGGCCGTTTACGTCG
CCGTCCAGCTCGACCAGGATGGG
